Addgene plasmid #96920: pXPR_206
Purpose: (Empty Backbone) for SaCas9 knockout, lentiviral expression of S. aureus Cas9 (SauCas9) and gRNA scaffold
Depositing lab: John Doench & David Root. Depositing organization: Broad Institute. Publication: Orthologous CRISPR-Cas9 enzymes for combinatorial genetic screens. Najm FJ, Strand C, Donovan KF, Hegde M, Sanson KR, Vaimberg EW, Sullender ME, Hartenian E, Kalani Z, Fusi N, Listgarten J, Younger ST, Bernstein BE, Root DE, Doench JG. Nat Biotechnol. 2018 Feb;36(2):179-189. doi: 10.1038/nbt.4048. Epub 2017 Dec 18. PubMed 29251726.
Backbone
  Vector backbone: pXPR
  Vector type: Mammalian Expression, Lentiviral
  Selectable markers: Puromycin
Growth in bacteria
  Bacterial resistance: Ampicillin, 100 μg/mL
  Growth temperature: 37°C
  Growth strain: NEB Stable
  Copy number: Unknown
Gene/Insert
  Gene/Insert name: None
Terms and licenses: Academic/Nonprofit Terms; Industry Terms: Not Available to Industry
How to cite: pXPR_206 was a gift from John Doench & David Root (Addgene plasmid # 96920 ; http://n2t.net/addgene:96920 ; RRID:Addgene_96920)
