[The description below was written by a language model from this plasmid's Addgene catalogue record and pLannotate feature annotations shown in this document.]
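Description:
pXPR_206 is an all-in-one lentiviral empty backbone of about 12.1 kb for CRISPR knockout with Staphylococcus aureus Cas9 in mammalian cells. It carries no guide or gene insert; users are expected to add their own targeting spacer. In bacteria it replicates from a high-copy ColE1/pUC-type origin and is selected with ampicillin through the β-lactamase gene. An f1 origin is also present, as is an SV40/EM7-driven BleoR cassette with an SV40 polyadenylation signal. This cassette lies in the plasmid backbone outside the LTRs, so it would not be carried into the packaged viral genome.

The transfer cassette has a third-generation, self-inactivating design. A CMV enhancer/promoter replaces the U3 region upstream of a truncated HIV-1 5' LTR to drive genomic RNA production in packaging cells. It is followed by the Ψ packaging signal with a gag fragment, the RRE for Rev-dependent nuclear export, and the cPPT/CTS. The ΔU3 3' LTR, followed by a bGH polyadenylation signal, inactivates LTR promoter activity after integration.

Between these elements, a human U6 Pol III promoter sits upstream of the Sa gRNA scaffold, with a short gap between them that presumably serves as the spacer cloning site, although the record does not describe it. Downstream, an EF-1α core promoter drives the SaCas9 coding sequence, followed by the puromycin N-acetyltransferase gene (pac) and a WPRE to enhance transcript expression. No separate promoter is annotated for pac, which suggests co-expression with Cas9, but the linking element is not annotated. The vector thus delivers nuclease, guide and puromycin selection from a single virus, and the associated work applied orthologous Cas9 enzymes to combinatorial genetic screens.
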