Features (pLannotate 1.2.2; 33 found; start..end, strand, type, name):
    117..446     +  promoter       SV40 promoter: SV40 enhancer and early promoter
    494..541     +  promoter       EM7 promoter: synthetic bacterial promoter&nbsp
    560..934     +  CDS            BleoR: antibiotic-binding protein; Sh ble from Streptoalloteichus hindustanus; confers resistance to bleomycin, phleomycin, and Zeocin™
    944..1069    +  CDS            ble (fragment): BLE_KLEPN - Experimental evidence at protein level: Swiss-Prot protein existence level 1. Binding protein with a strong affinity to the bleomycin family of antibiotics. Binds to CL990; an antimitotic-antibiotic compound. From Klebsiella pneumoniae.
   1064..1185    +  polyA_signal   SV40 poly(A) signal: SV40 polyadenylation signal
   1256..1278    -  protein_bind   lac operator (fragment): The lac repressor binds to the lac operator to inhibit transcription in E. coli. This inhibition can be relieved by adding lactose or isopropyl-β-D-thiogalactopyranoside (IPTG). lac repressor encoded by lacI
   1282..1312    -  promoter       lac promoter: promoter for the E. coli lac operon
   1327..1348    -  protein_bind   CAP binding site: CAP binding activates transcription in the presence of cAMP. E. coli catabolite activator protein
   1361..1453    -  CDS            lacI (fragment): lac repressor; lacI; The lac repressor binds to the lac operator to inhibit transcription in E. coli. This inhibition can be relieved by adding lactose or isopropyl-β-D-thiogalactopyranoside (IPTG).
   1636..2224    -  rep_origin     ori: high-copy-number ColE1/pMB1/pBR322/pUC origin of replication
   2395..3255    -  CDS            AmpR: β-lactamase; bla; confers resistance to ampicillin, carbenicillin, and related antibiotics
   3256..3360    -  promoter       AmpR promoter: bla
   3419..3471    -  misc_feature   bom (fragment): basis of mobility region from pBR322
   3626..4005    +  enhancer       CMV enhancer: human cytomegalovirus immediate early enhancer
   4006..4205    +  promoter       CMV promoter: human cytomegalovirus (CMV) immediate early promoter
   4223..4403    +  LTR            5' LTR (truncated): truncated 5' long terminal repeat (LTR) from HIV-1
   4450..4575    +  misc_feature   HIV-1 Ψ: packaging signal of human immunodeficiency virus type 1
   4559..4922    +  CDS            HIV-1 gag (fragment): gag protein from human immunodeficiency virus 1; gag
   5068..5301    +  misc_feature   RRE: The Rev response element (RRE) of HIV-1 allows for Rev-dependent mRNA export from the nucleus to the cytoplasm.
   5678..5778    +  CDS            Rev (fragment): human immunodeficiency virus 1 (HIV-1) Rev protein; rev; enhances nuclear export of unspliced and incompletely spliced viral mRNAs
   5828..5945    +  misc_feature   cPPT/CTS: central polypurine tract and central termination sequence of HIV-1
   5996..6236    +  promoter       U6 promoter: RNA polymerase III promoter for human U6 snRNA
   6269..6344    +  misc_RNA       Sa gRNA scaffold: guide RNA scaffold for the Staphylococcus aureus CRISPR/Cas9 system
   6362..6380    +  CDS            small t antigen (fragment): SV40 (simian virus 40) small t antigen
   6406..6617    +  promoter       EF-1α core promoter: core promoter for human elongation factor EF-1α
   6682..9837    +  CDS            cas9: CAS9_STAAU - Experimental evidence at protein level: Swiss-Prot protein existence level 1. CRISPR (clustered regularly interspaced short palindromic repeat) is an adaptive immune system that provides protection against mobile genetic elements (viruses, transposable elements and conjugative plasmids). CRISPR clusters contain spacers, sequences complementary to antecedent mobile elements, and target invading nucleic acids. CRISPR clusters are transcribed and processed into CRISPR RNA (crRNA). In type II CRISPR systems correct processing of pre-crRNA requires a trans- encoded small RNA (tracrRNA)
   9961..10554   +  CDS            pac: PUAC_STRAD - Protein predicted: Swiss-Prot protein existence level 4. Detoxification of puromycin. From Streptomyces alboniger.
  10580..11168   +  misc_feature   WPRE: woodchuck hepatitis virus posttranscriptional regulatory element
  11182..11244   +  CDS            nef (fragment): NEF_HV1Z2 - Experimental evidence at protein level: Swiss-Prot protein existence level 1. Extracellular Nef protein targets CD4(+) T-lymphocytes for apoptosis by interacting with CXCR4 surface receptors. From Human immunodeficiency virus type 1 group M subtype D (isolate Z2/CDC-Z34) (HIV-1).
  11246..11479   +  LTR            3' LTR (ΔU3): self-inactivating 3' long terminal repeat (LTR) from HIV-1
  11511..11735   +  polyA_signal   bGH poly(A) signal: bovine growth hormone polyadenylation signal
  11739..11760   +  promoter       SV40 promoter (fragment): SV40 enhancer and early promoter
  11781..103     +  rep_origin     f1 ori (across the origin) (sequence partly withheld): f1 bacteriophage origin of replication; arrow indicates direction of (+) strand synthesis
>Addgene plasmid #96920 | pXPR_206 | addgene full sequence | sequence record 181737 | Addgene NGS Result
CTCAACCCTATCTCGGTCTATTCTTTTGATTTATAAGGGATTTTGCCGATTTCGGCCTATTGGTTAAAAA
ATGAGCTGATTTAACAAAAATTTAACGCGAATTAATTCTGTGGAATGTGTGTCAGTTAGGGTGTGGAAAG
TCCCCAGGCTCCCCAGCAGGCAGAAGTATGCAAAGCATGCATCTCAATTAGTCAGCAACCAGGTGTGGAA
AGTCCCCAGGCTCCCCAGCAGGCAGAAGTATGCAAAGCATGCATCTCAATTAGTCAGCAACCATAGTCCC
GCCCCTAACTCCGCCCATCCCGCCCCTAACTCCGCCCAGTTCCGCCCATTCTCCGCCCCATGGCTGACTA
ATTTTTTTTATTTATGCAGAGGCCGAGGCCGCCTCTGCCTCTGAGCTATTCCAGAAGTAGTGAGGAGGCT
TTTTTGGAGGCCTAGGCTTTTGCAAAAAGCTCCCGGGAGCTTGTATATCCATTTTCGGATCTGATCAGCA
CGTGTTGACAATTAATCATCGGCATAGTATATCGGCATAGTATAATACGACAAGGTGAGGAACTAAACCA
TGGCCAAGTTGACCAGTGCCGTTCCGGTGCTCACCGCGCGCGACGTCGCCGGAGCGGTCGAGTTCTGGAC
CGACCGGCTCGGGTTCTCCCGGGACTTCGTGGAGGACGACTTCGCCGGTGTGGTCCGGGACGACGTGACC
CTGTTCATCAGCGCGGTCCAGGACCAGGTGGTGCCGGACAACACCCTGGCCTGGGTGTGGGTGCGCGGCC
TGGACGAGCTGTACGCCGAGTGGTCGGAGGTCGTGTCCACGAACTTCCGGGACGCCTCCGGGCCGGCCAT
GACCGAGATCGGCGAGCAGCCGTGGGGGCGGGAGTTCGCCCTGCGCGACCCGGCCGGCAACTGCGTGCAC
TTCGTGGCCGAGGAGCAGGACTGACACGTGCTACGAGATTTCGATTCCACCGCCGCCTTCTATGAAAGGT
TGGGCTTCGGAATCGTTTTCCGGGACGCCGGCTGGATGATCCTCCAGCGCGGGGATCTCATGCTGGAGTT
CTTCGCCCACCCCAACTTGTTTATTGCAGCTTATAATGGTTACAAATAAAGCAATAGCATCACAAATTTC
ACAAATAAAGCATTTTTTTCACTGCATTCTAGTTGTGGTTTGTCCAAACTCATCAATGTATCTTATCATG
TCTGTATACCGTCGACCTCTAGCTAGAGCTTGGCGTAATCATGGTCATAGCTGTTTCCTGTGTGAAATTG
TTATCCGCTCACAATTCCACACAACATACGAGCCGGAAGCATAAAGTGTAAAGCCTGGGGTGCCTAATGA
GTGAGCTAACTCACATTAATTGCGTTGCGCTCACTGCCCGCTTTCCAGTCGGGAAACCTGTCGTGCCAGC
TGCATTAATGAATCGGCCAACGCGCGGGGAGAGGCGGTTTGCGTATTGGGCGCTCTTCCGCTTCCTCGCT
CACTGACTCGCTGCGCTCGGTCGTTCGGCTGCGGCGAGCGGTATCAGCTCACTCAAAGGCGGTAATACGG
TTATCCACAGAATCAGGGGATAACGCAGGAAAGAACATGTGAGCAAAAGGCCAGCAAAAGGCCAGGAACC
GTAAAAAGGCCGCGTTGCTGGCGTTTTTCCATAGGCTCCGCCCCCCTGACGAGCATCACAAAAATCGACG
CTCAAGTCAGAGGTGGCGAAACCCGACAGGACTATAAAGATACCAGGCGTTTCCCCCTGGAAGCTCCCTC
GTGCGCTCTCCTGTTCCGACCCTGCCGCTTACCGGATACCTGTCCGCCTTTCTCCCTTCGGGAAGCGTGG
CGCTTTCTCATAGCTCACGCTGTAGGTATCTCAGTTCGGTGTAGGTCGTTCGCTCCAAGCTGGGCTGTGT
GCACGAACCCCCCGTTCAGCCCGACCGCTGCGCCTTATCCGGTAACTATCGTCTTGAGTCCAACCCGGTA
AGACACGACTTATCGCCACTGGCAGCAGCCACTGGTAACAGGATTAGCAGAGCGAGGTATGTAGGCGGTG
CTACAGAGTTCTTGAAGTGGTGGCCTAACTACGGCTACACTAGAAGAACAGTATTTGGTATCTGCGCTCT
GCTGAAGCCAGTTACCTTCGGAAAAAGAGTTGGTAGCTCTTGATCCGGCAAACAAACCACCGCTGGTAGC
GGTGGTTTTTTTGTTTGCAAGCAGCAGATTACGCGCAGAAAAAAAGGATCTCAAGAAGATCCTTTGATCT
TTTCTACGGGGTCTGACGCTCAGTGGAACGAAAACTCACGTTAAGGGATTTTGGTCATGAGATTATCAAA
AAGGATCTTCACCTAGATCCTTTTAAATTAAAAATGAAGTTTTAAATCAATCTAAAGTATATATGAGTAA
ACTTGGTCTGACAGTTACCAATGCTTAATCAGTGAGGCACCTATCTCAGCGATCTGTCTATTTCGTTCAT
CCATAGTTGCCTGACTCCCCGTCGTGTAGATAACTACGATACGGGAGGGCTTACCATCTGGCCCCAGTGC
TGCAATGATACCGCGAGACCCACGCTCACCGGCTCCAGATTTATCAGCAATAAACCAGCCAGCCGGAAGG
GCCGAGCGCAGAAGTGGTCCTGCAACTTTATCCGCCTCCATCCAGTCTATTAATTGTTGCCGGGAAGCTA
GAGTAAGTAGTTCGCCAGTTAATAGTTTGCGCAACGTTGTTGCCATTGCTACAGGCATCGTGGTGTCACG
CTCGTCGTTTGGTATGGCTTCATTCAGCTCCGGTTCCCAACGATCAAGGCGAGTTACATGATCCCCCATG
TTGTGCAAAAAAGCGGTTAGCTCCTTCGGTCCTCCGATCGTTGTCAGAAGTAAGTTGGCCGCAGTGTTAT
CACTCATGGTTATGGCAGCACTGCATAATTCTCTTACTGTCATGCCATCCGTAAGATGCTTTTCTGTGAC
TGGTGAGTACTCAACCAAGTCATTCTGAGAATAGTGTATGCGGCGACCGAGTTGCTCTTGCCCGGCGTCA
ATACGGGATAATACCGCGCCACATAGCAGAACTTTAAAAGTGCTCATCATTGGAAAACGTTCTTCGGGGC
GAAAACTCTCAAGGATCTTACCGCTGTTGAGATCCAGTTCGATGTAACCCACTCGTGCACCCAACTGATC
TTCAGCATCTTTTACTTTCACCAGCGTTTCTGGGTGAGCAAAAACAGGAAGGCAAAATGCCGCAAAAAAG
GGAATAAGGGCGACACGGAAATGTTGAATACTCATACTCTTCCTTTTTCAATATTATTGAAGCATTTATC
AGGGTTATTGTCTCATGAGCGGATACATATTTGAATGTATTTAGAAAAATAAACAAATAGGGGTTCCGCG
CACATTTCCCCGAAAAGTGCCACCTGACGTCGACGGATCGGGAGATCTCCCGATCCCCTATGGTGCACTC
TCAGTACAATCTGCTCTGATGCCGCATAGTTAAGCCAGTATCTGCTCCCTGCTTGTGTGTTGGAGGTCGC
TGAGTAGTGCGCGAGCAAAATTTAAGCTACAACAAGGCAAGGCTTGACCGACAATTGCATGAAGAATCTG
CTTAGGGTTAGGCGTTTTGCGCTGCTTCGCGATGTACGGGCCAGATATACGCGTTGACATTGATTATTGA
CTAGTTATTAATAGTAATCAATTACGGGGTCATTAGTTCATAGCCCATATATGGAGTTCCGCGTTACATA
ACTTACGGTAAATGGCCCGCCTGGCTGACCGCCCAACGACCCCCGCCCATTGACGTCAATAATGACGTAT
GTTCCCATAGTAACGCCAATAGGGACTTTCCATTGACGTCAATGGGTGGAGTATTTACGGTAAACTGCCC
ACTTGGCAGTACATCAAGTGTATCATATGCCAAGTACGCCCCCTATTGACGTCAATGACGGTAAATGGCC
CGCCTGGCATTATGCCCAGTACATGACCTTATGGGACTTTCCTACTTGGCAGTACATCTACGTATTAGTC
ATCGCTATTACCATGGTGATGCGGTTTTGGCAGTACATCAATGGGCGTGGATAGCGGTTTGACTCACGGG
GATTTCCAAGTCTCCACCCCATTGACGTCAATGGGAGTTTGTTTTGGCACCAAAATCAACGGGACTTTCC
AAAATGTCGTAACAACTCCGCCCCATTGACGCAAATGGGCGGTAGGCGTGTACGGTGGGAGGTCTATATA
AGCAGCGCGTTTTGCCTGTACTGGGTCTCTCTGGTTAGACCAGATCTGAGCCTGGGAGCTCTCTGGCTAA
CTAGGGAACCCACTGCTTAAGCCTCAATAAAGCTTGCCTTGAGTGCTTCAAGTAGTGTGTGCCCGTCTGT
TGTGTGACTCTGGTAACTAGAGATCCCTCAGACCCTTTTAGTCAGTGTGGAAAATCTCTAGCAGTGGCGC
CCGAACAGGGACTTGAAAGCGAAAGGGAAACCAGAGGAGCTCTCTCGACGCAGGACTCGGCTTGCTGAAG
CGCGCACGGCAAGAGGCGAGGGGCGGCGACTGGTGAGTACGCCAAAAATTTTGACTAGCGGAGGCTAGAA
GGAGAGAGATGGGTGCGAGAGCGTCAGTATTAAGCGGGGGAGAATTAGATCGCGATGGGAAAAAATTCGG
TTAAGGCCAGGGGGAAAGAAAAAATATAAATTAAAACATATAGTATGGGCAAGCAGGGAGCTAGAACGAT
TCGCAGTTAATCCTGGCCTGTTAGAAACATCAGAAGGCTGTAGACAAATACTGGGACAGCTACAACCATC
CCTTCAGACAGGATCAGAAGAACTTAGATCATTATATAATACAGTAGCAACCCTCTATTGTGTGCATCAA
AGGATAGAGATAAAAGACACCAAGGAAGCTTTAGACAAGATAGAGGAAGAGCAAAACAAAAGTAAGACCA
CCGCACAGCAAGCGGCCGCTGATCTTCAGACCTGGAGGAGGAGATATGAGGGACAATTGGAGAAGTGAAT
TATATAAATATAAAGTAGTAAAAATTGAACCATTAGGAGTAGCACCCACCAAGGCAAAGAGAAGAGTGGT
GCAGAGAGAAAAAAGAGCAGTGGGAATAGGAGCTTTGTTCCTTGGGTTCTTGGGAGCAGCAGGAAGCACT
ATGGGCGCAGCGTCAATGACGCTGACGGTACAGGCCAGACAATTATTGTCTGGTATAGTGCAGCAGCAGA
ACAATTTGCTGAGGGCTATTGAGGCGCAACAGCATCTGTTGCAACTCACAGTCTGGGGCATCAAGCAGCT
CCAGGCAAGAATCCTGGCTGTGGAAAGATACCTAAAGGATCAACAGCTCCTGGGGATTTGGGGTTGCTCT
GGAAAACTCATTTGCACCACTGCTGTGCCTTGGAATGCTAGTTGGAGTAATAAATCTCTGGAACAGATTT
GGAATCACACGACCTGGATGGAGTGGGACAGAGAAATTAACAATTACACAAGCTTAATACACTCCTTAAT
TGAAGAATCGCAAAACCAGCAAGAAAAGAATGAACAAGAATTATTGGAATTAGATAAATGGGCAAGTTTG
TGGAATTGGTTTAACATAACAAATTGGCTGTGGTATATAAAATTATTCATAATGATAGTAGGAGGCTTGG
TAGGTTTAAGAATAGTTTTTGCTGTACTTTCTATAGTGAATAGAGTTAGGCAGGGATATTCACCATTATC
GTTTCAGACCCACCTCCCAACCCCGAGGGGACCCGACAGGCCCGAAGGAATAGAAGAAGAAGGTGGAGAG
AGAGACAGAGACAGATCCATTCGATTAGTGAACGGATCGGCACTGCGTGCGCCAATTCTGCAGACAAATG
GCAGTATTCATCCACAATTTTAAAAGAAAAGGGGGGATTGGGGGGTACAGTGCAGGGGAAAGAATAGTAG
ACATAATAGCAACAGACATACAAACTAAAGAATTACAAAAACAAATTACAAAAATTCAAAATTTTCGGGT
TTATTACAGGGACAGCAGAGATCCAGTTTGGTTAATTAAGGTACCGAGGGCCTATTTCCCATGATTCCTT
CATATTTGCATATACGATACAAGGCTGTTAGAGAGATAATTAGAATTAATTTGACTGTAAACACAAAGAT
ATTAGTACAAAATACGTGACGTAGAAAGTAATAATTTCTTGGGTAGTTTGCAGTTTTAAAATTATGTTTT
AAAATGGACTATCATATGCTTACCGTAACTTGAAAGTATTTCGATTTCTTGGCTTTATATATCTTGTGGA
AAGGACGAAACACCGGAGACGAACCTAGCATCGTCTCTGTTTAAGTACTCTGGAAACAGAATCTACTTAA
ACAAGGCAAAATGCCGTGTTTATCTCGTCAACTTGTTGGCGAGATTTTTTGAATTCGCTAGCTAGGTCTT
GAAAGGAGTGGGAATTGGCTCCGGTGCCCGTCAGTGGGCAGAGCGCACATCGCCCACAGTCCCCGAGAAG
TTGGGGGGAGGGGTCGGCAATTGATCCGGTGCCTAGAGAAGGTGGCGCGGGGTAAACTGGGAAAGTGATG
TCGTGTACTGGCTCCGCCTTTTTCCCGAGGGTGGGGGAGAACCGTATATAAGTGCAGTAGTCGCCGTGAA
CGTTCTTTTTCGCAACGGGTTTGCCGCCAGAACACAGGACCGGTGCCACCATGGCACCCAAGAAGAAGCG
CAAAGTTGGCATCCACGGCGTGCCTGCTGCCAAGCGCAACTACATCCTGGGCCTGGACATTGGCATCACC
TCAGTTGGCTATGGCATCATCGACTACGAGACCCGGGACGTCATCGACGCTGGCGTCCGCCTCTTCAAGG
AGGCCAACGTCGAGAACAACGAGGGCCGGCGGTCCAAGCGCGGGGCCCGCCGGCTCAAGCGCCGCCGCCG
CCACCGCATCCAGCGCGTGAAAAAGTTGCTCTTCGACTACAACTTGCTCACCGACCACTCCGAGCTGTCT
GGCATCAACCCGTACGAGGCCCGGGTCAAGGGCCTCTCGCAAAAGTTGTCCGAGGAGGAGTTCTCTGCTG
CCCTGCTGCACCTGGCCAAGCGCCGCGGGGTCCACAACGTCAACGAAGTTGAGGAGGACACCGGCAACGA
ACTTTCCACCAAGGAGCAGATCTCCCGCAACTCCAAGGCCCTGGAGGAGAAGTACGTCGCGGAGCTCCAA
CTTGAGCGCCTCAAGAAGGACGGCGAGGTGCGCGGCTCCATCAACCGCTTCAAGACCTCCGACTACGTCA
AGGAGGCCAAGCAGCTGCTCAAGGTCCAGAAGGCCTACCACCAACTTGACCAGTCCTTCATCGACACCTA
CATCGACCTGCTGGAGACCCGCCGCACCTACTACGAGGGGCCTGGCGAGGGCTCTCCCTTCGGCTGGAAG
GACATCAAGGAGTGGTACGAGATGCTCATGGGCCACTGCACCTACTTCCCGGAGGAGCTGCGCTCGGTCA
AGTACGCCTACAACGCCGACCTCTACAACGCGCTCAACGACCTCAACAACTTGGTCATCACCCGCGACGA
GAACGAAAAGTTGGAGTACTACGAAAAGTTCCAGATCATCGAAAACGTCTTCAAGCAGAAGAAGAAGCCA
ACTTTGAAGCAGATCGCCAAGGAGATCCTGGTCAACGAGGAGGACATCAAGGGCTACCGGGTCACCTCCA
CCGGCAAGCCCGAGTTCACCAACTTAAAGGTCTACCATGACATCAAGGACATCACCGCCCGCAAGGAGAT
CATCGAGAACGCGGAGCTGCTGGACCAGATCGCCAAGATCCTCACCATCTACCAAAGTTCCGAGGACATC
CAGGAGGAGCTGACCAACTTAAACTCGGAGCTTACCCAGGAGGAGATCGAGCAGATCTCCAACTTAAAGG
GCTACACTGGCACCCACAACTTGTCCCTCAAGGCCATCAACTTGATCCTGGACGAACTTTGGCATACCAA
CGACAACCAGATCGCCATCTTCAACCGACTAAAGTTGGTGCCCAAGAAAGTTGACCTGTCCCAACAGAAG
GAGATCCCAACTACCCTGGTCGACGACTTCATCCTCTCGCCCGTGGTCAAGCGCAGCTTCATCCAGTCCA
TCAAGGTCATCAACGCCATCATCAAGAAGTACGGCCTGCCCAACGACATCATCATCGAGTTGGCACGCGA
GAAGAACTCCAAGGATGCCCAGAAGATGATCAACGAGATGCAGAAGCGCAACCGCCAGACCAACGAGCGC
ATCGAGGAGATCATCCGCACCACCGGCAAGGAGAACGCCAAGTACCTGATCGAGAAGATAAAGTTGCATG
ACATGCAGGAGGGCAAGTGCCTCTACTCCCTGGAGGCCATCCCCCTCGAGGACCTGCTCAACAACCCCTT
CAACTACGAAGTTGACCACATCATCCCGCGCTCGGTGTCCTTCGACAACAGCTTCAACAACAAGGTCCTG
GTCAAGCAGGAGGAGAACTCCAAGAAGGGCAACCGGACCCCCTTCCAGTACCTGTCCTCCTCGGACTCCA
AGATCTCCTACGAAACTTTCAAGAAGCACATCCTCAACTTGGCAAAGGGCAAGGGCCGCATCTCCAAGAC
CAAGAAGGAGTACCTGCTGGAGGAGCGCGACATCAACCGCTTCTCGGTGCAGAAGGACTTCATCAACCGC
AACCTGGTGGACACCCGCTACGCAACCCGTGGCCTCATGAACCTGCTGCGCAGCTACTTCCGGGTCAACA
ACTTGGACGTCAAAGTTAAGTCGATCAACGGTGGCTTCACCAGCTTCCTGCGCCGCAAGTGGAAGTTCAA
GAAGGAGCGCAACAAGGGCTACAAGCACCATGCGGAGGACGCCCTCATCATCGCCAACGCCGACTTCATC
TTCAAGGAGTGGAAAAAGTTGGACAAGGCCAAGAAGGTCATGGAGAACCAGATGTTCGAGGAGAAGCAGG
CCGAGTCCATGCCGGAGATCGAGACAGAGCAGGAGTACAAGGAGATCTTCATCACGCCGCACCAGATCAA
GCACATCAAGGACTTCAAGGACTACAAGTACTCCCACCGCGTGGACAAGAAGCCCAACCGCGAGCTCATC
AACGACACCCTCTACTCCACCCGCAAGGACGACAAGGGCAACACCCTCATCGTCAACAACTTAAACGGCC
TCTACGACAAGGACAACGACAAGTTGAAAAAGTTGATCAACAAGAGCCCCGAAAAGTTGCTCATGTACCA
CCATGACCCGCAGACGTACCAAAAGTTGAAGTTGATCATGGAGCAGTACGGTGACGAGAAGAACCCGCTC
TACAAGTACTACGAGGAGACCGGCAACTACCTCACCAAGTACTCCAAGAAGGACAACGGCCCGGTCATCA
AGAAGATCAAGTACTACGGCAACAAGTTGAATGCCCACCTGGACATCACCGACGACTACCCCAACTCCCG
CAACAAAGTTGTAAAGTTGTCGCTAAAGCCGTACCGCTTCGACGTCTACCTGGACAACGGCGTCTACAAG
TTCGTGACCGTCAAGAACCTGGACGTCATCAAGAAGGAGAACTACTACGAGGTCAACTCCAAGTGCTACG
AGGAGGCCAAAAAGTTGAAGAAGATCTCCAACCAGGCCGAGTTCATCGCCAGCTTCTACAACAACGACCT
CATCAAGATCAACGGCGAGCTCTACCGCGTCATCGGGGTCAACAACGACCTGCTGAACCGCATCGAGGTC
AACATGATCGACATCACCTACCGCGAGTACCTCGAGAACATGAACGACAAGCGCCCGCCTCGCATCATCA
AGACCATCGCCTCCAAGACCCAGTCCATCAAGAAGTACTCCACCGACATCCTTGGCAACTTGTACGAGGT
CAAGAGCAAGAAGCACCCTCAGATCATCAAGAAGGGCAAGCGCCCTGCTGCCACCAAGAAGGCTGGCCAG
GCCAAGAAGAAGAAGGGATCCGGGGCCACCAACTTTTCCCTGCTGAAGCAGGCTGGCGACGTCGAGGAGA
ACCCTGGCCCTGGCTCCGGAACCGAGTACAAGCCAACTGTCCGCTTGGCAACCCGCGACGATGTGCCCAG
GGCCGTCCGCACGCTGGCTGCTGCCTTCGCCGACTACCCAGCCACCCGCCACACCGTGGACCCGGACCGC
CACATCGAGCGCGTCACCGAGCTGCAGGAGCTCTTCCTCACCCGAGTTGGCCTTGACATTGGCAAGGTCT
GGGTGGCGGACGACGGTGCTGCCGTGGCCGTCTGGACCACCCCCGAGTCGGTCGAGGCTGGCGCCGTCTT
CGCCGAGATCGGGCCGCGCATGGCCGAGCTTTCGGGCTCCCGGTTGGCTGCCCAACAGCAGATGGAGGGG
CTGTTGGCACCCCACCGCCCCAAGGAGCCGGCCTGGTTCCTGGCCACAGTTGGTGTCTCTCCCGACCACC
AGGGCAAGGGCCTGGGCAGCGCCGTGGTGCTGCCTGGGGTCGAGGCTGCCGAGCGCGCTGGCGTCCCTGC
CTTCCTGGAGACCTCTGCCCCTCGCAACTTGCCCTTCTACGAGCGCCTGGGCTTCACCGTCACCGCGGAC
GTCGAGGTGCCCGAGGGGCCGCGCACCTGGTGCATGACCCGCAAGCCTGGGGCATGAATCTAGAACGCGT
TAAGTCGACAATCAACCTCTGGATTACAAAATTTGTGAAAGATTGACTGGTATTCTTAACTATGTTGCTC
CTTTTACGCTATGTGGATACGCTGCTTTAATGCCTTTGTATCATGCTATTGCTTCCCGTATGGCTTTCAT
TTTCTCCTCCTTGTATAAATCCTGGTTGCTGTCTCTTTATGAGGAGTTGTGGCCCGTTGTCAGGCAACGT
GGCGTGGTGTGCACTGTGTTTGCTGACGCAACCCCCACTGGTTGGGGCATTGCCACCACCTGTCAGCTCC
TTTCCGGGACTTTCGCTTTCCCCCTCCCTATTGCCACGGCGGAACTCATCGCCGCCTGCCTTGCCCGCTG
CTGGACAGGGGCTCGGCTGTTGGGCACTGACAATTCCGTGGTGTTGTCGGGGAAATCATCGTCCTTTCCT
TGGCTGCTCGCCTGTGTTGCCACCTGGATTCTGCGCGGGACGTCCTTCTGCTACGTCCCTTCGGCCCTCA
ATCCAGCGGACCTTCCTTCCCGCGGCCTGCTGCCGGCTCTGCGGCCTCTTCCGCGTCTTCGCCTTCGCCC
TCAGACGAGTCGGATCTCCCTTTGGGCCGCCTCCCCGCAGCGCTGTCGACTTTAAGACCAATGACTTACA
AGGCAGCTGTAGATCTTAGCCACTTTTTAAAAGAAAAGGGGGGACTGGAAGGGCTAATTCACTCCCAACG
AAGACAAGATCTGCTTTTTGCTTGTACTGGGTCTCTCTGGTTAGACCAGATCTGAGCCTGGGAGCTCTCT
GGCTAACTAGGGAACCCACTGCTTAAGCCTCAATAAAGCTTGCCTTGAGTGCTTCAAGTAGTGTGTGCCC
GTCTGTTGTGTGACTCTGGTAACTAGAGATCCCTCAGACCCTTTTAGTCAGTGTGGAAAATCTCTAGCAG
GGCCCGTTTAAACCCGCTGATCAGCCTCGACTGTGCCTTCTAGTTGCCAGCCATCTGTTGTTTGCCCCTC
CCCCGTGCCTTCCTTGACCCTGGAAGGTGCCACTCCCACTGTCCTTTCCTAATAAAATGAGGAAATTGCA
TCGCATTGTCTGAGTAGGTGTCATTCTATTCTGGGGGGTGGGGTGGGGCAGGACAGCAAGGGGGAGGATT
GGGAAGACAATAGCAGGCATGCTGGGGATGCGGTGGGCTCTATGGCTTCTGAGGCGGAAAGAACCAGCTG
GGGCTCTAGGGGGTATCCCC
[124 nt withheld, positions 11781-11904]
C
[91 nt withheld, positions 11906-11996]
A
[49 nt withheld, positions 11998-12046]
CCTTTGACGTTGGAGTCCACGTTCTTT
[33 nt withheld, positions 12074-12106]
